>Addgene plasmid | pICH49477 | analyzer sequence | sequence record 75081
GCTTTGAGACCACGAAGTGGCTCTTCAGTGGACGAAAGGGCCTCGTGATACGCCTATTTTTATAGGTTAA
TGTCATGATAATAATGGTTTCTTAGACGTCAGGTGGCACTTTTCGGGGAAATGTGCGCGGAACCCCTATT
TGTTTATTTTTCTAAATACATTCAAATATGTATCCGCTCATGAGACAATAACCCTGATAAATGCTTCAAT
AATATTGAAAAAGGAAGAGTATGCGCTCACGCAACTGGTCCAGAACCTTGACCGAACGCAGCGGTGGTAA
CGGCGCAGTGGCGGTTTTCATGGCTTGTTATGACTGTTTTTTTGGGGTACAGTCTATGCCTCGGGCATCC
AAGCAGCAAGCGCGTTACGCCGTGGGTCGATGTTTGATGTTATGGAGCAGCAACGATGTTACGCAGCAGG
GCAGTCGCCCTAAAACAAAGTTAAACATCATGAGGGAAGCGGTGATCGCCGAAGTATCGACTCAACTATC
AGAGGTAGTTGGCGTCATCGAGCGCCATCTCGAACCGACGTTGCTGGCCGTACATTTGTACGGCTCCGCA
GTGGATGGCGGCCTGAAGCCACACAGCGATATTGATTTGCTGGTTACGGTGACCGTAAGGCTTGATGAAA
CAACGCGGCGAGCTTTGATCAACGACCTTTTGGAAACTTCGGCTTCCCCTGGAGAGAGCGAGATTCTCCG
CGCTGTAGAAGTCACCATTGTTGTGCACGACGACATCATTCCGTGGCGTTATCCAGCTAAGCGCGAACTG
CAATTTGGAGAATGGCAGCGCAATGACATTCTTGCAGGTATCTTCGAGCCAGCCACGATCGACATTGATC
TGGCTATCTTGCTGACAAAAGCAAGAGAACATAGCGTTGCCTTGGTAGGTCCAGCGGCGGAGGAACTCTT
TGATCCGGTTCCTGAACAGGATCTATTTGAGGCGCTAAATGAAACCTTAACGCTATGGAACTCGCCGCCC
GACTGGGCTGGCGATGAGCGAAATGTAGTGCTTACGTTGTCCCGCATTTGGTACAGCGCAGTAACCGGCA
AAATCGCGCCGAAGGATGTCGCTGCCGACTGGGCAATGGAGCGCCTGCCGGCCCAGTATCAGCCCGTCAT
ACTTGAAGCTAGACAGGCTTATCTTGGACAAGAAGAAGATCGCTTGGCCTCGCGCGCAGATCAGTTGGAA
GAATTTGTCCATTACGTAAAAGGCGAGATCACCAAGGTAGTCGGCAAATAACTGTCAGACCAAGTTTACT
CATATATACTTTAGATTGATTTAAAACTTCATTTTTAATTTAAAAGGATCTAGGTGAAGATCCTTTTTGA
TAATCTCATGACCAAAATCCCTTAACGTGAGTTTTCGTTCCACTGAGCGTCAGACCCCGTAGAAAAGATC
AAAGGATCTTCTTGAGATCCTTTTTTTCTGCGCGTAATCTGCTGCTTGCAAACAAAAAAACCACCGCTAC
CAGCGGTGGTTTGTTTGCCGGATCAAGAGCTACCAACTCTTTTTCCGAAGGTAACTGGCTTCAGCAGAGC
GCAGATACCAAATACTGTCCTTCTAGTGTAGCCGTAGTTAGGCCACCACTTCAAGAACTCTGTAGCACCG
CCTACATACCTCGCTCTGCTAATCCTGTTACCAGTGGCTGCTGCCAGTGGCGATAAGTCGTGTCTTACCG
GGTTGGACTCAAGACGATAGTTACCGGATAAGGCGCAGCGGTCGGGCTGAACGGGGGGTTCGTGCACACA
GCCCAGCTTGGAGCGAACGACCTACACCGAACTGAGATACCTACAGCGTGAGCTATGAGAAAGCGCCACG
CTTCCCGAAGGGAGAAAGGCGGACAGGTATCCGGTAAGCGGCAGGGTCGGAACAGGAGAGCGCACGAGGG
AGCTTCCAGGGGGAAACGCCTGGTATCTTTATAGTCCTGTCGGGTTTCGCCACCTCTGACTTGAGCGTCG
ATTTTTGTGATGCTCGTCAGGGGGGCGGAGCCTATGGAAAAACGCCAGCAACGCGGCCTTTTTACGGTTC
CTGGCCTTTTGCTGGCCTTTTGCTCACATGTTCTTTCCTGCGTTATCCCCTGATTCTGTGGATAACCGTA
TTACCGCCTTTGAGTGAGCTGATACCGCTCGCCGCAGCCGAACGACCGAGCGCAGCGAGTCAGTGAGCGA
GGAAGCGGAAGAGCGCCCAATACGCAAACCGCCTCTCCCCGCGCGTTGGCCGATTCATTAATCACTCTGT
GGTCTCAAATGGGGTCATCCAAGAATGTTATCAAGGAGTTCATGAGGTTTAAGGTTCGCATGGAAGGAAC
GGTCAATGGGCACGAGTTTGAAATAGAAGGCGAAGGAGAGGGGAGGCCATACGAAGGCCACAATACCGTA
AAGCTTAAGGTAACCAAGGGGGGACCTTTGCCATTTGCTTGGGATATTTTGTCACCACAATTTCAGTATG
GAAGCAAGGTATATGTCAAGCACCCTGCCGACATACCAGACTATAAAAAGCTGTCATTTCCTGAAGGATT
TAAATGGGAAAGGGTCATGAACTTTGAAGATGGTGGCGTCGTTACTGTAACCCAGGATTCCAGTTTGCAG
GATGGCTGTTTCATCTACAAGGTCAAGTTCATTGGCGTGAACTTTCCTTCCGATGGACCTGTTATGCAAA
AGAAAACAATGGGCTGGGAAGCCAGCACTGAGCGTTTGTATCCTCGTGATGGCGTGTTGAAAGGAGAGAT
TCATAAGGCTCTGAAGCTGAAAGACGGTGGTCATTACCTAGTTGAATTCAAAAGTATTTACATGGCAAAG
AAGCCTGTGCAGCTACCAGGGTACTACTATGTTGACTCCAAACTGGATATAACAAGCCACAACGAAGATT
ATACAATCGTTGAGCAGTATGAAAGAACCGAGGGACGCCACCATCTGTTCCTTTAA
Features (pLannotate 1.2.2; 7 found; start..end, strand, type, name):
    126..230     +  promoter       AmpR promoter: bla
    221..301     -  CDS            int (fragment): INT2_ECOLX - Protein inferred from homology: Swiss-Prot protein existence level 3. Putative integrase believed to be involved in the insertion of antibiotic resistance genes into plasmids and transposons. From Escherichia coli.
    387..443     +  CDS            GmR (fragment): gentamycin acetyltransferase; aacC1; confers resistance to gentamycin
    450..1238    +  CDS            aadA: S3AD_ECOLX - Experimental evidence at protein level: Swiss-Prot protein existence level 1. Mediates bacterial resistance to the antibiotics streptomycin and spectinomycin. From Escherichia coli.
   1412..2000    +  rep_origin     ori: high-copy-number ColE1/pMB1/pBR322/pUC origin of replication
   2183..2232    +  CDS            lacI (fragment): lac repressor; lacI; The lac repressor binds to the lac operator to inhibit transcription in E. coli. This inhibition can be relieved by adding lactose or isopropyl-β-D-thiogalactopyranoside (IPTG).
   2249..2923    +  CDS            DsRed: DsRed is a basic (constitutively fluorescent) red fluorescent protein published in 1999, derived from Discosoma sp..
